Addgene plasmid #113169: pBP Omomer
Purpose: Retroviral vector for expressing Omomer (tamoxifen inducible Omomyc), by DNA transfection or retroviral infection.
Depositing lab: Sergio Nasi. Depositing organization: CNR, Istituto di Biologia e Patologia Molecolari. Publication: Omomyc, a potential Myc dominant negative, enhances Myc-induced apoptosis. Soucek L, Jucker R, Panacchia L, Ricordy R, Tato F, Nasi S. Cancer Res. 2002 Jun 15;62(12):3507-10. PubMed 12067996.
Backbone
  Vector backbone: pBABE-puro
  Backbone manufacturer: Hartmut Land & Jay Morgenstern & Bob Weinberg (Addgene plasmid # 1764)
  Vector type: Mammalian Expression, Retroviral
  Selectable markers: Puromycin
Growth in bacteria
  Bacterial resistance: Ampicillin, 100 μg/mL
  Growth temperature: 37°C
  Growth strain: NEB Stable
  Copy number: High Copy
Gene/Insert
  Gene/Insert name: Omomer: a fusion contruct of Omomyc and MER (a mutant estrogen receptor, reponsive to tamoxifen)
  Species: H. sapiens (human)
  Mutation: E57T, E64I, R70Q, R71N
  Entrez Gene: MYC (a.k.a. MRTL, MYCC, bHLHe39, c-Myc)
  Cloning method: Restriction Enzyme; 5′ cloning site unknown (unknown if destroyed); 3′ cloning site unknown (unknown if destroyed)
  Sequencing primers: 5′ unknown
Terms and licenses: Academic/Nonprofit Terms; Industry Terms: Not Available to Industry
How to cite: pBP Omomer was a gift from Sergio Nasi (Addgene plasmid # 113169 ; http://n2t.net/addgene:113169 ; RRID:Addgene_113169)
