[The description below was written by a language model from this plasmid's Addgene catalogue record and pLannotate feature annotations shown in this document.]
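Description:
pBP Omomer is a Moloney murine leukemia virus-based retroviral expression vector built on the pBABE-puro backbone, intended for expression in mammalian cells either by direct DNA transfection or by infection with packaged retrovirus. In bacteria it is maintained through a high-copy ColE1/pUC-type origin and selected with ampicillin via the β-lactamase gene and its own promoter. The proviral portion is flanked by MMLV long terminal repeats and carries a packaging signal followed by a truncated gag segment lacking its start codon. Together these allow the transcript to be encapsidated when viral proteins are supplied in trans by a packaging cell line.

The payload is Omomer, a fusion of Omomyc to MER, a mutant estrogen receptor domain responsive to tamoxifen. Omomyc is derived from human MYC and carries four substitutions (E57T, E64I, R70Q, R71N); the associated publication describes it as a potential Myc dominant negative. In the feature table, the Omomyc portion appears as a short Myc-family fragment, annotated by homology as an N-MYC2 hit and overlapping a c-Myc epitope match. It is followed directly by a roughly 1 kb fragment matching mouse Esr1, which corresponds to the MER moiety. No internal promoter lies upstream of the fusion other than a small SP6 phage promoter, so expression in mammalian cells presumably comes from the 5′ LTR, as is usual for pBABE vectors. Downstream, an SV40 enhancer/early promoter drives puromycin N-acetyltransferase for selecting transfected or transduced cells. The cloning sites used are not recorded. The construct serves to make Omomyc activity tamoxifen-inducible, giving conditional interference with Myc function in cultured cells.
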