Features (pLannotate 1.2.2; 15 found; start..end, strand, type, name):
      8..477     +  LTR            LTR: long terminal repeat from Moloney murine leukemia virus
    601..875     +  misc_feature   MESV Ψ (fragment): packaging signal of murine embryonic stem cell virus
    942..1358    +  CDS            gag (truncated): truncated Moloney murine leukemia virus (MMLV) gag gene lacking the start codon
   1389..1407    +  promoter       SP6 promoter: promoter for bacteriophage SP6 RNA polymerase
   1459..1659    +  CDS            N-MYC2 (fragment): MYC2_MARMO - Protein inferred from homology: Swiss-Prot protein existence level 3. From Marmota monax (Woodchuck).
   1641..1659    +  CDS            Myc (fragment): Myc (human c-Myc proto-oncogene) epitope tag
   1672..2697    +  CDS            Esr1 (fragment): ESR1_MOUSE - Also known as Esr, Estr, Estra, Nr3a1. Experimental evidence at protein level: Swiss-Prot protein existence level 1. Nuclear hormone receptor. The steroid hormones and their receptors are involved in the regulation of eukaryotic gene expression and affect cellular proliferation and differentiation in target tissues. Ligand-dependent nuclear transactivation involves either direct homodimer binding to a palindromic estrogen response element (ERE) sequence or association with other DNA-binding transcription factors, such as AP-1/c-Jun, c-Fos, ATF-2, Sp1 and Sp3, to mediate ERE- indep
   2749..3078    +  promoter       SV40 promoter: SV40 enhancer and early promoter
   3088..3687    +  CDS            PuroR: puromycin N-acetyltransferase; pac from Streptomyces alboniger; confers resistance to puromycin
   3786..3907    +  LTR            3' LTR (ΔU3) (fragment): self-inactivating 3' long terminal repeat (LTR) from Moloney murine leukemia virus
   3908..4377    +  LTR            LTR: long terminal repeat from Moloney murine leukemia virus
   4443..4495    -  CDS            lacI (fragment): lac repressor; lacI; The lac repressor binds to the lac operator to inhibit transcription in E. coli. This inhibition can be relieved by adding lactose or isopropyl-β-D-thiogalactopyranoside (IPTG).
   4678..5266    -  rep_origin     ori: high-copy-number ColE1/pMB1/pBR322/pUC origin of replication
   5426..6286    -  CDS            AmpR: β-lactamase; bla; confers resistance to ampicillin, carbenicillin, and related antibiotics
   6287..6391    -  promoter       AmpR promoter: bla
>Addgene plasmid #113169 | pBP Omomer | addgene full sequence | sequence record 217942 | Addgene NGS Result
CTGCAGCCTGAATATGGGCCAAACAGGATATCTGTGGTAAGCAGTTCCTGCCCCGGCTCAGGGCCAAGAA
CAGATGGAACAGCTGAATATGGGCCAAACAGGATATCTGTGGTAAGCAGTTCCTGCCCCGGCTCAGGGCC
AAGAACAGATGGTCCCCAGATGCGGTCCAGCCCTCAGCAGTTTCTAGAGAACCATCAGATGTTTCCAGGG
TGCCCCAAGGACCTGAAATGACCCTGTGCCTTATTTGAACTAACCAATCAGTTCGCTTCTCGCTTCTGTT
CGCGCGCTTCTGCTCCCCGAGCTCAATAAAAGAGCCCACAACCCCTCACTCGGGGCGCCAGTCCTCCGAT
TGACTGAGTCGCCCGGGTACCCGTGTATCCAATAAACCCTCTTGCAGTTGCATCCGACTTGTGGTCTCGC
TGTTCCTTGGGAGGGTCTCCTCTGAGTGATTGACTACCCGTCAGCGGGGGTCTTTCATTTGGGGGCTCGT
CCGGGATCGGGAGACCCCTGCCCAGGGACCACCGACCCACCACCGGGAGGCAAGCTGGCCAGCAACTTAT
CTGTGTCTGTCCGATTGTCTAGTGTCTATGACTGATTTTATGCGCCTGCGTCGGTACTAGTTAGCTAACT
AGCTCTGTATCTGGCGGACCCGTGGTGGAACTGACGAGTTCTGAACACCCGGCCGCAACCCTGGGAGACG
TCCCAGGGACTTTGGGGGCCGTTTTTGTGGCCCGACCTGAGGAAGGGAGTCGATGTGGAATCCGACCCCG
TCAGGATATGTGGTTCTGGTAGGAGACGAGAACCTAAAACAGTTCCCGCCTCCGTCTGAATTTTTGCTTT
CGGTTTGGAACCGAAGCCGCGCGTCTTGTCTGCTGCAGCGCTGCAGCATCGTTCTGTGTTGTCTCTGTCT
GACTGTGTTTCTGTATTTGTCTGAAAATTAGGGCCAGACTGTTACCACTCCCTTAAGTTTGACCTTAGGT
CACTGGAAAGATGTCGAGCGGATCGCTCACAACCAGTCGGTAGATGTCAAGAAGAGACGTTGGGTTACCT
TCTGCTCTGCAGAATGGCCAACCTTTAACGTCGGATGGCCGCGAGACGGCACCTTTAACCGAGACCTCAT
CACCCAGGTTAAGATCAAGGTCTTTTCACCTGGCCCGCATGGACACCCAGACCAGGTCCCCTACATCGTG
ACCTGGGAAGCCTTGGCTTTTGACCCCCCTCCCTGGGTCAAGCCCTTTGTACACCCTAAGCCTCCGCCTC
CTCTTCCTCCATCCGCCCCGTCTCTCCCCCTTGAACCTCCTCGTTCGACCCCGCCTCGATCCTCCCTTTA
TCCAGCCCTCACTCCTTCTCTAGGCGCCGGCCGGATCCCAGTGTGGTGGTACAGCTTGATTTAGGTGACA
CTATAGACTTGTTCTTTTTGCAGGATCTGCCGCCACCATGGGGATCCCATCGATGTCGACCGAGGAGAAT
GTCAAGAGGCGAACACACAACGTCTTGGAGCGCCAGAGGAGGAACGAGCTAAAACGGAGCTTTTTTGCCC
TGCGTGACCAGATCCCGGAGTTGGAAAACAATGAAAAGGCCCCCAAGGTAGTTATCCTTAAAAAAGCCAC
AGCATACATCCTGTCCGTCCAAGCAGAGACGCAAAAGCTCATTTCTGAAATCGACTTGTTGCGGAAACAA
AACGAACAGTTGAAACACAAACTTGAACAGCTACGGAACTCTTGTGCGTACAGGGATCCACGAAATGAAA
TGGGTGCTTCAGGAGACATGAGGGCTGCCAACCTTTGGCCAAGCCCTCTTGTGATTAAGCACACTAAGAA
GAATAGCCCTGCCTTGTCCTTGACAGCTGACCAGATGGTCAGTGCCTTGTTGGATGCTGAACCGCCCATG
ATCTATTCTGAATATGATCCTTCTAGACCCTTCAGTGAAGCCTCAATGATGGGCTTATTGACCAACCTAG
CAGATAGGGAGCTGGTTCATATGATCAACTGGGCAAAGAGAGTGCCAGGCTTTGGGGACTTGAATCTCCA
TGATCAGGTCCACCTTCTCGAGTGTGCCTGGCTGGAGATTCTGATGATTGGTCTCGTCTGGCGCTCCATG
GAACACCCGGGGAAGCTCCTGTTTGCTCCTAACTTGCTCCTGGACAGGAATCAAGGTAAATGTGTGGAAG
GCATGGTGGAGATCTTTGACATGTTGCTTGCTACGTCAAGTCGGTTCCGCATGATGAACCTGCAGGGTGA
AGAGTTTGTGTGCCTCAAATCCATCATTTTGCTTAATTCCGGAGTGTACACGTTTCTGTCCAGCACCTTG
AAGTCTCTGGAAGAGAAGGACCACATCCACCGTGTCCTGGACAAGATCACAGACACTTTGATCCACCTGA
TGGCCAAAGCTGGCCTGACTCTGCAGCAGCAGCATCGCCGCCTAGCTCAGCTCCTTCTCATTCTTTCCCA
TATCCGGCATATGAGTAACAAACGCATGGAGCATCTCTACAACATGAAATGCAAGAACGTGGTACCCCTC
TATGACCTGCTCCTGGAGATGTTGGATGCCCACCGCCTTCATGCCCCAGCCAGTCGCATGGGAGTGCCCC
CAGAGGAGCCCAGCCAGACCCAGCTGGCCACCACCAGCTCCACTTCAGCACATTCCTTACAAACCTACTA
CATACCCCCGGAAGCAGAGGGCTTCCCCAACACGATCTGAGAGCTCCTACTAGTGAATTCGCCAGCACAG
TGGTCGACCCTGTGGAATGTGTGTCAGTTAGGGTGTGGAAAGTCCCCAGGCTCCCCAGCAGGCAGAAGTA
TGCAAAGCATGCATCTCAATTAGTCAGCAACCAGGTGTGGAAAGTCCCCAGGCTCCCCAGCAGGCAGAAG
TATGCAAAGCATGCATCTCAATTAGTCAGCAACCATAGTCCCGCCCCTAACTCCGCCCATCCCGCCCCTA
ACTCCGCCCAGTTCCGCCCATTCTCCGCCCCATGGCTGACTAATTTTTTTTATTTATGCAGAGGCCGAGG
CCGCCTCGGCCTCTGAGCTATTCCAGAAGTAGTGAGGAGGCTTTTTTGGAGGCCTAGGCTTTTGCAAAAA
GCTTACCATGACCGAGTACAAGCCCACGGTGCGCCTCGCCACCCGCGACGACGTCCCCAGGGCCGTACGC
ACCCTCGCCGCCGCGTTCGCCGACTACCCCGCCACGCGCCACACCGTCGATCCGGACCGCCACATCGAGC
GGGTCACCGAGCTGCAAGAACTCTTCCTCACGCGCGTCGGGCTCGACATCGGCAAGGTGTGGGTCGCGGA
CGACGGCGCCGCGGTGGCGGTCTGGACCACGCCGGAGAGCGTCGAAGCGGGGGCGGTGTTCGCCGAGATC
GGCCCGCGCATGGCCGAGTTGAGCGGTTCCCGGCTGGCCGCGCAGCAACAGATGGAAGGCCTCCTGGCGC
CGCACCGGCCCAAGGAGCCCGCGTGGTTCCTGGCCACCGTCGGCGTCTCGCCCGACCACCAGGGCAAGGG
TCTGGGCAGCGCCGTCGTGCTCCCCGGAGTGGAGGCGGCCGAGCGCGCCGGGGTGCCCGCCTTCCTGGAG
ACCTCCGCGCCCCGCAACCTCCCCTTCTACGAGCGGCTCGGCTTCACCGTCACCGCCGACGTCGAGGTGC
CCGAAGGACCGCGCACCTGGTGCATGACCCGCAAGCCCGGTGCCTGACGCCCGCCCCACGACCCGCAGCG
CCCGACCGAAAGGAGCGCACGACCCCATGCATCGATAAAATAAAAGATTTTATTTAGTCTCCAGAAAAAG
GGGGGAATGAAAGACCCCACCTGTAGGTTTGGCAAGCTAGCTTAAGTAACGCCATTTTGCAAGGCATGGA
AAAATACATAACTGAGAATAGAGAAGTTCAGATCAAGGTCAGGAACAGATGGAACAGCTGAATATGGGCC
AAACAGGATATCTGTGGTAAGCAGTTCCTGCCCCGGCTCAGGGCCAAGAACAGATGGAACAGCTGAATAT
GGGCCAAACAGGATATCTGTGGTAAGCAGTTCCTGCCCCGGCTCAGGGCCAAGAACAGATGGTCCCCAGA
TGCGGTCCAGCCCTCAGCAGTTTCTAGAGAACCATCAGATGTTTCCAGGGTGCCCCAAGGACCTGAAATG
ACCCTGTGCCTTATTTGAACTAACCAATCAGTTCGCTTCTCGCTTCTGTTCGCGCGCTTCTGCTCCCCGA
GCTCAATAAAAGAGCCCACAACCCCTCACTCGGGGCGCCAGTCCTCCGATTGACTGAGTCGCCCGGGTAC
CCGTGTATCCAATAAACCCTCTTGCAGTTGCATCCGACTTGTGGTCTCGCTGTTCCTTGGGAGGGTCTCC
TCTGAGTGATTGACTACCCGTCAGCGGGGGTCTTTCACATGCAGCATGTATCAAAATTAATTTGGTTTTT
TTTCTTAAGTATTTACATTAAATGGCCATAGTTGCATTAATGAATCGGCCAACGCGCGGGGAGAGGCGGT
TTGCGTATTGGGCGCTCTTCCGCTTCCTCGCTCACTGACTCGCTGCGCTCGGTCGTTCGGCTGCGGCGAG
CGGTATCAGCTCACTCAAAGGCGGTAATACGGTTATCCACAGAATCAGGGGATAACGCAGGAAAGAACAT
GTGAGCAAAAGGCCAGCAAAAGGCCAGGAACCGTAAAAAGGCCGCGTTGCTGGCGTTTTTCCATAGGCTC
CGCCCCCCTGACGAGCATCACAAAAATCGACGCTCAAGTCAGAGGTGGCGAAACCCGACAGGACTATAAA
GATACCAGGCGTTTCCCCCTGGAAGCTCCCTCGTGCGCTCTCCTGTTCCGACCCTGCCGCTTACCGGATA
CCTGTCCGCCTTTCTCCCTTCGGGAAGCGTGGCGCTTTCTCATAGCTCACGCTGTAGGTATCTCAGTTCG
GTGTAGGTCGTTCGCTCCAAGCTGGGCTGTGTGCACGAACCCCCCGTTCAGCCCGACCGCTGCGCCTTAT
CCGGTAACTATCGTCTTGAGTCCAACCCGGTAAGACACGACTTATCGCCACTGGCAGCAGCCACTGGTAA
CAGGATTAGCAGAGCGAGGTATGTAGGCGGTGCTACAGAGTTCTTGAAGTGGTGGCCTAACTACGGCTAC
ACTAGAAGAACAGTATTTGGTATCTGCGCTCTGCTGAAGCCAGTTACCTTCGGAAAAAGAGTTGGTAGCT
CTTGATCCGGCAAACAAACCACCGCTGGTAGCGGTGGTTTTTTTGTTTGCAAGCAGCAGATTACGCGCAG
AAAAAAAGGATCTCAAGAAGATCCTTTGATCTTTTCTACGGGGTCTGACGCTCAGTGGAACGAAAACTCA
CGTTAAGGGATTTTGGTCATGAGATTATCAAAAAGGATCTTCACCTAGATCCTTTTGCGGCCGCAAATCA
ATCTAAAGTATATATGAGTAAACTTGGTCTGACAGTTACCAATGCTTAATCAGTGAGGCACCTATCTCAG
CGATCTGTCTATTTCGTTCATCCATAGTTGCCTGACTCCCCGTCGTGTAGATAACTACGATACGGGAGGG
CTTACCATCTGGCCCCAGTGCTGCAATGATACCGCGAGACCCACGCTCACCGGCTCCAGATTTATCAGCA
ATAAACCAGCCAGCCGGAAGGGCCGAGCGCAGAAGTGGTCCTGCAACTTTATCCGCCTCCATCCAGTCTA
TTAATTGTTGCCGGGAAGCTAGAGTAAGTAGTTCGCCAGTTAATAGTTTGCGCAACGTTGTTGCCATTGC
TACAGGCATCGTGGTGTCACGCTCGTCGTTTGGTATGGCTTCATTCAGCTCCGGTTCCCAACGATCAAGG
CGAGTTACATGATCCCCCATGTTGTGCAAAAAAGCGGTTAGCTCCTTCGGTCCTCCGATCGTTGTCAGAA
GTAAGTTGGCCGCAGTGTTATCACTCATGGTTATGGCAGCACTGCATAATTCTCTTACTGTCATGCCATC
CGTAAGATGCTTTTCTGTGACTGGTGAGTACTCAACCAAGTCATTCTGAGAATAGTGTATGCGGCGACCG
AGTTGCTCTTGCCCGGCGTCAATACGGGATAATACCGCGCCACATAGCAGAACTTTAAAAGTGCTCATCA
TTGGAAAACGTTCTTCGGGGCGAAAACTCTCAAGGATCTTACCGCTGTTGAGATCCAGTTCGATGTAACC
CACTCGTGCACCCAACTGATCTTCAGCATCTTTTACTTTCACCAGCGTTTCTGGGTGAGCAAAAACAGGA
AGGCAAAATGCCGCAAAAAAGGGAATAAGGGCGACACGGAAATGTTGAATACTCATACTCTTCCTTTTTC
AATATTATTGAAGCATTTATCAGGGTTATTGTCTCATGAGCGGATACATATTTGAATGTATTTAGAAAAA
TAAACAAATAGGGGTTCCGCGCACATTTCCCCGAAAAGTGCCAC
